Addgene plasmid #41240: TAL3066
Depositing lab: Keith Joung. Depositing organization: Massachusetts General Hospital. Publication: Targeted gene disruption in somatic zebrafish cells using engineered TALENs. Sander JD, Cade L, Khayter C, Reyon D, Peterson RT, Joung JK, Yeh JR. Nat Biotechnol. 2011 Aug 5;29(8):697-8. doi: 10.1038/nbt.1934. PubMed 21822241.
Backbone
  Vector backbone: JDS71
  Backbone manufacturer: Addgene plasmid #32287
  Backbone size w/o insert (bp): 6447
  Vector type: Mammalian Expression ; T7
Growth in bacteria
  Bacterial resistance: Ampicillin, 100 μg/mL
  Growth temperature: 37°C
  Growth strain: XL1 Blue
  Copy number: High Copy
Gene/Insert
  Gene/Insert name: ZebrafishCommunity-elk1-Left (alt name: elk1)
  Species: D. rerio (zebrafish)
  Insert size (bp): 1640
  Entrez Gene: elk1
  Promoter: CMV
  Tag / fusion protein: 3X Flag (N terminal on backbone); WT FOKI (C terminal on backbone)
  Cloning method: Restriction Enzyme; 5′ cloning site N/A (destroyed during cloning); 3′ cloning site N/A (destroyed during cloning)
  Sequencing primers: 5′ CMV-F; 3′ BGH-rev
Terms and licenses: Academic/Nonprofit Terms; Industry Terms: Not Available to Industry
Depositor comments: Target binding site: TTACATTGTGGCAGTTCC It is strongly recommended that users perform a diagnostic digest to verify this plasmid prior to use. For example, a double digest of the plasmid with BamHI and KpnI should result in two bands at 2.3kb and 5.8kb.
How to cite: TAL3066 was a gift from Keith Joung (Addgene plasmid # 41240 ; http://n2t.net/addgene:41240 ; RRID:Addgene_41240)
