[The description below was written by a language model from this plasmid's Addgene catalogue record.]
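Description:
TAL3066 is a TALEN expression plasmid built on the JDS71 backbone, a mammalian expression vector that also carries a T7 promoter. It encodes the "left" half of a TAL effector nuclease pair directed against the zebrafish (Danio rerio) gene elk1. The plasmid is maintained in E. coli at high copy number under ampicillin selection. The record does not name the origin of replication, and no feature table is provided, so the description rests on the catalogue fields alone.

The insert of about 1.6 kb is an engineered array of TAL effector repeats that specifies recognition of a defined 18-nucleotide site in elk1. It was cloned by restriction enzyme methods into the roughly 6.4 kb backbone, and the cloning sites were destroyed in the process. The backbone supplies the flanking coding elements, so the repeat array is expressed as a fusion with an N-terminal 3X FLAG epitope tag for detection and a C-terminal wild-type FokI nuclease domain. Because FokI cleaves as a dimer, this left monomer is meant to be used with a matching right-hand TALEN that binds the opposite strand nearby, so that the two nuclease domains meet over the spacer and make a double-strand break. Error-prone repair of that break can produce insertions or deletions that disrupt the gene.

Expression in mammalian cells is driven by the CMV promoter. The T7 designation indicates that the coding sequence can also be transcribed in vitro, which would typically yield mRNA for embryo injection. This fits the associated work on targeted gene disruption in somatic zebrafish cells. The insert name suggests the construct belongs to a community set of zebrafish-targeting TALENs.
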