>Addgene plasmid #41240 | TAL3066 | depositor partial sequence | sequence record 54879 | TAL3066 sequence 2430 bps
TCTAGAGCTAGCACCATGGACTACAAAGACCATGACGGTGATTATAAAGATCATGACATCGATTACAAGG
ATGACGATGACAAGATGGCCCCCAAGAAGAAGAGGAAGGTGGGCATTCACCGCGGGGTACCTATGGTGGA
CTTGAGGACACTCGGTTATTCGCAACAGCAACAGGAGAAAATCAAGCCTAAGGTCAGGAGCACCGTCGCG
CAACACCACGAGGCGCTTGTGGGGCATGGCTTCACTCATGCGCATATTGTCGCGCTTTCACAGCACCCTG
CGGCGCTTGGGACGGTGGCTGTCAAATACCAAGATATGATTGCGGCCCTGCCCGAAGCCACGCACGAGGC
AATTGTAGGGGTCGGTAAACAGTGGTCGGGAGCGCGAGCACTTGAGGCGCTGCTGACTGTGGCGGGTGAG
CTTAGGGGGCCTCCGCTCCAGCTCGACACCGGGCAGCTGCTGAAGATCGCGAAGAGAGGGGGAGTAACAG
CGGTAGAGGCAGTGCACGCCTGGCGCAATGCGCTCACCGGGGCCCCCTTGAACCTGACCCCAGACCAGGT
AGTCGCAATCGCGTCAAACGGAGGGGGAAAGCAAGCCCTGGAAACCGTGCAAAGGTTGTTGCCGGTCCTT
TGTCAAGACCACGGCCTTACACCGGAGCAAGTCGTGGCCATTGCAAGCAACATCGGTGGCAAACAGGCTC
TTGAGACGGTTCAGAGACTTCTCCCAGTTCTCTGTCAAGCCCACGGGCTGACTCCCGATCAAGTTGTAGC
GATTGCGTCGCATGACGGAGGGAAACAAGCATTGGAGACTGTCCAACGGCTCCTTCCCGTGTTGTGTCAA
GCCCACGGTTTGACGCCTGCACAAGTGGTCGCCATCGCCTCCAATATTGGCGGTAAGCAGGCGCTGGAAA
CAGTACAGCGCCTGCTGCCTGTACTGTGCCAGGATCATGGACTGACCCCAGACCAGGTAGTCGCAATCGC
GTCAAACGGAGGGGGAAAGCAAGCCCTGGAAACCGTGCAAAGGTTGTTGCCGGTCCTTTGTCAAGACCAC
GGCCTTACACCGGAGCAAGTCGTGGCCATTGCAAGCAATGGGGGTGGCAAACAGGCTCTTGAGACGGTTC
AGAGACTTCTCCCAGTTCTCTGTCAAGCCCACGGGCTGACTCCCGATCAAGTTGTAGCGATTGCGAATAA
CAATGGAGGGAAACAAGCATTGGAGACTGTCCAACGGCTCCTTCCCGTGTTGTGTCAAGCCCACGGTTTG
ACGCCTGCACAAGTGGTCGCCATCGCCTCGAATGGCGGCGGTAAGCAGGCGCTGGAAACAGTACAGCGCC
TGCTGCCTGTACTGTGCCAGGATCATGGACTGACCCCAGACCAGGTAGTCGCAATCGCGAACAATAATGG
GGGAAAGCAAGCCCTGGAAACCGTGCAAAGGTTGTTGCCGGTCCTTTGTCAAGACCACGGCCTTACACCG
GAGCAAGTCGTGGCCATTGCAAATAATAACGGTGGCAAACAGGCTCTTGAGACGGTTCAGAGACTTCTCC
CAGTTCTCTGTCAAGCCCACGGGCTGACTCCCGATCAAGTTGTAGCGATTGCGTCGCATGACGGAGGGAA
ACAAGCATTGGAGACTGTCCAACGGCTCCTTCCCGTGTTGTGTCAAGCCCACGGTTTGACGCCTGCACAA
GTGGTCGCCATCGCCTCCAATATTGGCGGTAAGCAGGCGCTGGAAACAGTACAGCGCCTGCTGCCTGTAC
TGTGCCAGGATCATGGACTGACCCCAGACCAGGTAGTCGCAATCGCGAACAATAATGGGGGAAAGCAAGC
CCTGGAAACCGTGCAAAGGTTGTTGCCGGTCCTTTGTCAAGACCACGGCCTTACACCGGAGCAAGTCGTG
GCCATTGCAAGCAATGGGGGTGGCAAACAGGCTCTTGAGACGGTTCAGAGACTTCTCCCAGTTCTCTGTC
AAGCCCACGGGCTGACTCCCGATCAAGTTGTAGCGATTGCGTCCAACGGTGGAGGGAAACAAGCATTGGA
GACTGTCCAACGGCTCCTTCCCGTGTTGTGTCAAGCCCACGGTTTGACGCCTGCACAAGTGGTCGCCATC
GCCAGCCATGATGGCGGTAAGCAGGCGCTGGAAACAGTACAGCGCCTGCTGCCTGTACTGTGCCAGGATC
ATGGACTGACACCCGAACAGGTGGTCGCCATTGCTTCCCACGACGGAGGACGGCCAGCCTTGGAGTCCAT
CGTAGCCCAATTGTCCAGGCCCGATCCCGCGTTGGCTGCGTTAACGAATGACCATCTGGTGGCGTTGGCA
TGTCTTGGTGGACGACCCGCGCTCGATGCAGTCAAAAAGGGTCTGCCTCATGCTCCCGCATTGATCAAAA
GAACCAACCGGCGGATTCCCGAGAGAACTTCCCATCGAGTCGCGGGATCC
