>Addgene plasmid #41240 | TAL3066 | addgene partial sequence | sequence record 56035 | JDS-TALEN-F 5'-TAGGGGTCGGTAAACAGTGG-3'
CTGACTGTGGCGGGTGAGCTTAGGGGGCCTCCGCTCCAGCTCGACACCGGGCAGCTGCTGAAGATCGCGA
AGAGAGGGGGAGTAACAGCGGTAGAGGCAGTGCACGCCTGGCGCAATGCGCTCACCGGGGCCCCCTTGAA
CCTGACCCCAGACCAGGTAGTCGCAATCGCGTCAAACGGAGGGGGAAAGCAAGCCCTGGAAACCGTGCAA
AGGTTGTTGCCGGTCCTTTGTCAAGACCACGGCCTTACACCGGAGCAAGTCGTGGCCATTGCAAGCAACA
TCGGTGGCAAACAGGCTCTTGAGACGGTTCAGAGACTTCTCCCAGTTCTCTGTCAAGCCCACGGGCTGAC
TCCCGATCAAGTTGTAGCGATTGCGTCGCATGACGGAGGGAAACAAGCATTGGAGACTGTCCAACGGCTC
CTTCCCGTGTTGTGTCAAGCCCACGGTTTGACGCCTGCACAAGTGGTCGCCATCGCCTCCAATATTGGCG
GTAAGCAGGCGCTGGAAACAGTACAGCGCCTGCTGCCTGTACTGTGCCAGGATCATGGACTGACCCCAGA
CCAGGTAGTCGCAATCGCGTCAAACGGAGGGGGAAAGCAAGCCCTGGAAACCGTGCAAAGGTTGTTGCCG
GTCCTTTGTCAAGACCACGGCCTTACACCGGAGCAAGTCGTGGCCATTGCAAGCAATGGGGGTGGCAAAC
AGGCTCTTGAGACGGTTCAGAGACTTCTCCCAGTTCTCTGTCAAGCCCACGGGCTGACTCCCGATCAAGT
TGTAGCGATTGCGAATAACAATGGAGGGAAACAAGCATTGGAGACTGTCCAACGGCTCCTTCCCGTGTTG
TGTCAAGCCCACGGTTTGACGCCTGCACAAGTGGTCGCCATCGCCTC
